>Addgene plasmid #111747 | pBacMam2-DiEx-LIC-C-flag_huntingtin_full-length_Q48 | addgene full sequence | sequence record 220485 | Addgene NGS Result
TTCTCTGTCACAGAATGAAAATTTTTCTGTCATCTCTTCGTTATTAATGTTTGTAATTGACTGAATATCA
ACGCTTATTTGCAGCCTGAATGGCGAATGGG
[124 nt withheld, positions 102-225]
C
[91 nt withheld, positions 227-317]
A
[49 nt withheld, positions 319-367]
CCTTTGACGTTGGAGTCCACGTTCTT
[37 nt withheld, positions 394-430]
ACCCTATCTCGGTCTATTCTTTTGATTTATAAGGGATTTTGCCGATTTCGGCCTATTGGTTAAAAAATGA
GCTGATTTAACAAAAATTTAACGCGAATTTTAACAAAATATTAACGCTTACAATTTAGGTGGCACTTTTC
GGGGAAATGTGCGCGGAACCCCTATTTGTTTATTTTTCTAAATACATTCAAATATGTATCCGCTCATGAG
ACAATAACCCTGATAAATGCTTCAATAATATTGAAAAAGGAAGAGTATGAGTATTCAACATTTCCGTGTC
GCCCTTATTCCCTTTTTTGCGGCATTTTGCCTTCCTGTTTTTGCTCACCCAGAAACGCTGGTGAAAGTAA
AAGATGCTGAAGATCAGTTGGGTGCACGAGTGGGTTACATCGAACTGGATCTCAACAGCGGTAAGATCCT
TGAGAGTTTTCGCCCCGAAGAACGTTTTCCAATGATGAGCACTTTTAAAGTTCTGCTATGTGGCGCGGTA
TTATCCCGTATTGACGCCGGGCAAGAGCAACTCGGTCGCCGCATACACTATTCTCAGAATGACTTGGTTG
AGTACTCACCAGTCACAGAAAAGCATCTTACGGATGGCATGACAGTAAGAGAATTATGCAGTGCTGCCAT
AACCATGAGTGATAACACTGCGGCCAACTTACTTCTGACAACGATCGGAGGACCGAAGGAGCTAACCGCT
TTTTTGCACAACATGGGGGATCATGTAACTCGCCTTGATCGTTGGGAACCGGAGCTGAATGAAGCCATAC
CAAACGACGAGCGTGACACCACGATGCCTGTAGCAATGGCAACAACGTTGCGCAAACTATTAACTGGCGA
ACTACTTACTCTAGCTTCCCGGCAACAATTAATAGACTGGATGGAGGCGGATAAAGTTGCAGGACCACTT
CTGCGCTCGGCCCTTCCGGCTGGCTGGTTTATTGCTGATAAATCTGGAGCCGGTGAGCGTGGGTCTCGCG
GTATCATTGCAGCACTGGGGCCAGATGGTAAGCCCTCCCGTATCGTAGTTATCTACACGACGGGGAGTCA
GGCAACTATGGATGAACGAAATAGACAGATCGCTGAGATAGGTGCCTCACTGATTAAGCATTGGTAACTG
TCAGACCAAGTTTACTCATATATACTTTAGATTGATTTAAAACTTCATTTTTAATTTAAAAGGATCTAGG
TGAAGATCCTTTTTGATAATCTCATGACCAAAATCCCTTAACGTGAGTTTTCGTTCCACTGAGCGTCAGA
CCCCGTAGAAAAGATCAAAGGATCTTCTTGAGATCCTTTTTTTCTGCGCGTAATCTGCTGCTTGCAAACA
AAAAAACCACCGCTACCAGCGGTGGTTTGTTTGCCGGATCAAGAGCTACCAACTCTTTTTCCGAAGGTAA
CTGGCTTCAGCAGAGCGCAGATACCAAATACTGTTCTTCTAGTGTAGCCGTAGTTAGGCCACCACTTCAA
GAACTCTGTAGCACCGCCTACATACCTCGCTCTGCTAATCCTGTTACCAGTGGCTGCTGCCAGTGGCGAT
AAGTCGTGTCTTACCGGGTTGGACTCAAGACGATAGTTACCGGATAAGGCGCAGCGGTCGGGCTGAACGG
GGGGTTCGTGCACACAGCCCAGCTTGGAGCGAACGACCTACACCGAACTGAGATACCTACAGCGTGAGCT
ATGAGAAAGCGCCACGCTTCCCGAAGGGAGAAAGGCGGACAGGTATCCGGTAAGCGGCAGGGTCGGAACA
GGAGAGCGCACGAGGGAGCTTCCAGGGGGAAACGCCTGGTATCTTTATAGTCCTGTCGGGTTTCGCCACC
TCTGACTTGAGCGTCGATTTTTGTGATGCTCGTCAGGGGGGCGGAGCCTATGGAAAAACGCCAGCAACGC
GGCCTTTTTACGGTTCCTGGCCTTTTGCTGGCCTTTTGCTCACATGTTCTTTCCTGCGTTATCCCCTGAT
TCTGTGGATAACCGTATTACCGCCTTTGAGTGAGCTGATACCGCTCGCCGCAGCCGAACGACCGAGCGCA
GCGAGTCAGTGAGCGAGGAAGCGGAAGAGCGCCTGATGCGGTATTTTCTCCTTACGCATCTGTGCGGTAT
TTCACACCGCATAGACCAGCCGCGTAACCTGGCAAAATCGGTTACGGTTGAGTAATAAATGGATGCCCTG
CGTAAGCGGGTGTGGGCGGACAATAAAGTCTTAAACTGAACAAAATAGATCTAAACTATGACAATAAAGT
CTTAAACTAGACAGAATAGTTGTAAACTGAAATCAGTCCAGTTATGCTGTGAAAAAGCATACTGGACTTT
TGTTATGGCTAAAGCAAACTCTTCATTTTCTGAAGTGCAAATTGCCCGTCGTATTAAAGAGGGGCGTGGC
CAAGGGCATGGTAAAGACTATATTCGCGGCGTTGTGACAATTTACCGAACAACTCCGCGGCCGGGAAGCC
GATCTCGGCTTGAACGAATTGTTAGGTGGCGGTACTTGGGTCGATATCAAAGTGCATCACTTCTTCCCGT
ATGCCCAACTTTGTATAGAGAGCCACTGCGGGATCGTCACCGTAATCTGCTTGCACGTAGATCACATAAG
CACCAAGCGCGTTGGCCTCATGCTTCAAGAGATTGATGAGCGCGGTGGCAATGCCCTGCCTCCGGTGCTC
GCCGGAGACTGCGAGATCATAGATATAGATCTCACTACGCGGCTGCTCAAACTTGGGCAGAACGTAAGCC
GCGAGAGCGCCAACAACCGCTTCTTGGTCGAAGGCAGCAAGCGCGATGAATGTCTTACTACGGAGCAAGT
TCCCGAGGTAATCGGAGTCCGGCTGATGTTGGGAGTAGGTGGCTACGTCTCCGAACTCACGACCGAAAAG
ATCAAGAGCAGCCCGCATGGATTTGACTTGGTCAGGGCCGAGCCTACATGTGCGAATGATGCCCATACTT
GAGCCACCTAACTTTGTTTTAGGGCGACTGCCCTGCTGCGTAACATCGTTGCTGCTGCGTAACATCGTTG
CTGCTCCATAACATCAAACATCGACCCACGGCGTAACGCGCTTGCTGCTTGGATGCCCGAGGCATAGACT
GTACAAAAAAACAGTCATAACAAGCCATGAAAACCGCCACTGCGCCGTTACCACCGCTGCGTTCGGTCAA
GGTTCTGGACCAGTTGCGTGAGCGCATACGCTACTTGCATTACAGTTTACGAACCGAACAGGCTTATGTC
AACTGGGTTCGTGCCTTCATCCGTTTCCACGGTGTGCGTCACCCGGCAACCTTGGGCAGCAGCGAAGTCG
AGGCATTTCTGTCCTGGCTGGCGAACGAGCGCAAGGTTTCGGTCTCCACGCATCGTCAGGCATTGGCGGC
CTTGCTGTTCTTCTACGGCAAGGTGCTGTGCACGGATCTGCCCTTGCTTCAGGAGATCGGTAGACCTCGG
CCGTCGCGGCGCTTGCCGGTGGTGCTGACCCCGGATGAAGTGGTTCGCATCCTCGGTTTTCTGGAAGGCG
AGCATCGTTTGTTCGCCCAGGACTCTAGCTATAGTTCTAGTGGTTGGCTACGTACCCGTAGTGGCTATGG
CAGGGCTTGCCGCCCCGACGTTGGCTGCGAGCCCTGGGCCTTCACCCGAACTTGGGGGTTGGGGTGGGGA
AAAGGAAGAAACGCGGGCGTATTGGTCCCAATGGGGTCTCGGTGGGGTATCGACAGAGTGCCAGCCCTGG
GACCGAACCCCGCGTTTATGAACAAACGACCCAACACCCGTGCGTTTTATTCTGTCTTTTTATTGCCGTC
ATAGCGCGGGTTCCTTCCGGTATTGTCTCCTTCCGTGTTTCAGTTAGCCTCCCCCATCTCCCGGTACCGC
ATGCGGATCTGTACGGGCCAGATATACGCGTTGACATTGATTATTGACTAGTTATTAATAGTAATCAATT
ACGGGGTCATTAGTTCATAGCCCATATATGGAGTTCCGCGTTACATAACTTACGGTAAATGGCCCGCCTG
GCTGACCGCCCAACGACCCCCGCCCATTGACGTCAATAATGACGTATGTTCCCATAGTAACGCCAATAGG
GACTTTCCATTGACGTCAATGGGTGGAGTATTTACGGTAAACTGCCCACTTGGCAGTACATCAAGTGTAT
CATATGCCAAGTACGCCCCCTATTGACGTCAATGACGGTAAATGGCCCGCCTGGCATTATGCCCAGTACA
TGACCTTATGGGACTTTCCTACTTGGCAGTACATCTACGTATTAGTCATCGCTATTACCATGGTGATGCG
GTTTTGGCAGTACATCAATGGGCGTGGATAGCGGTTTGACTCACGGGGATTTCCAAGTCTCCACCCCATT
GACGTCAATGGGAGTTTGTTTTGGCACCAAAATCAACGGGACTTTCCAAAATGTCGTAACAACTCCGCCC
CATTGACGCAAATGGGCGGTAGGCGTGTACGGTGGGAGGTCTATATAAGCAGAGCTCTCTGGCTAACTAG
AGAACCCACTGCTTACTGGCTTATCGAATACGGACCTTTAATTCAACCCAACACAATATATTATAGTTAA
ATAAGAATTATTATCAAATCATTTGTATATTAATTAAAATACTATACTGTAAATTACATTTTATTTACAA
TCACTCGACGGATCCTTAAGAAGGAGATATACTATGGCGACCCTGGAAAAGCTGATGAAGGCCTTCGAGT
CCCTCAAGTCCTTCCAACAGCAGCAACAGCAACAACAGCAGCAACAGCAACAACAGCAGCAACAGCAACA
ACAGCAGCAACAGCAACAACAGCAGCAACAGCAACAACAGCAGCAACAGCAACAACAGCAGCAACAGCAA
CAACAGCAGCAACAGCAACCGCCACCGCCGCCGCCGCCGCCGCCGCCTCCTCAGCTTCCTCAGCCGCCGC
CGCAGGCACAGCCGCTGCTGCCTCAGCCGCAGCCGCCCCCGCCGCCGCCCCCGCCGCCACCCGGCCCGGC
TGTGGCTGAGGAGCCGCTGCACCGACCAAAGAAAGAACTTTCAGCTACCAAGAAAGACCGTGTGAATCAT
TGTCTGACAATATGTGAAAACATAGTGGCACAGTCTGTCAGAAATTCTCCAGAATTTCAGAAACTTCTGG
GCATCGCTATGGAACTTTTTCTGCTGTGCAGTGATGACGCAGAGTCAGATGTCAGGATGGTGGCTGACGA
ATGCCTCAACAAAGTTATCAAAGCTTTGATGGATTCTAATCTTCCAAGGTTACAGCTCGAGCTCTATAAG
GAAATTAAAAAGAATGGTGCCCCTCGGAGTTTGCGTGCTGCCCTGTGGAGGTTTGCTGAGCTGGCTCACC
TGGTTCGGCCTCAGAAATGCAGGCCTTACCTGGTGAACCTTCTGCCGTGCCTGACTCGAACAAGCAAGAG
ACCCGAAGAATCAGTCCAGGAGACCTTGGCTGCAGCTGTTCCCAAAATTATGGCTTCTTTTGGCAATTTT
GCAAATGACAATGAAATTAAGGTTTTGTTAAAGGCCTTCATAGCGAACCTGAAGTCAAGCTCCCCCACCA
TTCGGCGGACAGCGGCTGGATCAGCAGTGAGCATCTGCCAGCACTCAAGAAGGACACAATATTTCTATAG
TTGGCTACTAAATGTGCTCTTAGGCTTACTCGTTCCTGTCGAGGATGAACACTCCACTCTGCTGATTCTT
GGCGTGCTGCTCACCCTGAGGTATTTGGTGCCCTTGCTGCAGCAGCAGGTCAAGGACACAAGCCTGAAAG
GCAGCTTCGGAGTGACAAGGAAAGAAATGGAAGTCTCTCCTTCTGCAGAGCAGCTTGTCCAGGTTTATGA
ACTGACGTTACATCATACACAGCACCAAGACCACAATGTTGTGACCGGAGCCCTGGAGCTGTTGCAGCAG
CTCTTCAGAACGCCTCCACCCGAGCTTCTGCAAACCCTGACCGCAGTCGGGGGCATTGGGCAGCTCACCG
CTGCTAAGGAGGAGTCTGGTGGCCGAAGCCGTAGTGGGAGTATTGTGGAACTTATAGCTGGAGGGGGTTC
CTCATGCAGCCCTGTCCTTTCAAGAAAACAAAAAGGCAAAGTGCTCTTAGGAGAAGAAGAAGCCTTGGAG
GATGACTCTGAATCGAGATCGGATGTCAGCAGCTCTGCCTTAACAGCCTCAGTGAAGGATGAGATCAGTG
GAGAGCTGGCTGCTTCTTCAGGGGTTTCCACTCCAGGGTCAGCAGGTCATGACATCATCACAGAACAGCC
ACGGTCACAGCACACACTGCAGGCGGACTCAGTGGATCTGGCCAGCTGTGACTTGACAAGCTCTGCCACT
GATGGGGATGAGGAGGATATCTTGAGCCACAGCTCCAGCCAGGTCAGCGCCGTCCCATCTGACCCTGCCA
TGGACCTGAATGATGGGACCCAGGCCTCGTCGCCCATCAGCGACAGCTCCCAGACCACCACCGAAGGGCC
TGATTCAGCTGTTACCCCTTCAGACAGTTCTGAAATTGTGTTAGACGGTACCGACAACCAGTATTTGGGC
CTGCAGATTGGACAGCCCCAGGATGAAGATGAGGAAGCCACAGGTATTCTTCCTGATGAAGCCTCGGAGG
CCTTCAGGAACTCTTCCATGGCCCTTCAACAGGCACATTTATTGAAAAACATGAGTCACTGCAGGCAGCC
TTCTGACAGCAGTGTTGATAAATTTGTGTTGAGAGATGAAGCTACTGAACCGGGTGATCAAGAAAACAAG
CCTTGCCGCATCAAAGGTGACATTGGACAGTCCACTGATGATGACTCTGCACCTCTTGTCCATTGTGTCC
GCCTTTTATCTGCTTCGTTTTTGCTAACAGGGGGAAAAAATGTGCTGGTTCCGGACAGGGATGTGAGGGT
CAGCGTGAAGGCCCTGGCCCTCAGCTGTGTGGGAGCAGCTGTGGCCCTCCACCCGGAATCTTTCTTCAGC
AAACTCTATAAAGTTCCTCTTGACACCACGGAATACCCTGAGGAACAGTATGTCTCAGACATCTTGAACT
ACATCGATCATGGAGACCCACAGGTTCGAGGAGCCACTGCCATTCTCTGTGGGACCCTCATCTGCTCCAT
CCTCAGCAGGTCCCGCTTCCACGTGGGAGATTGGATGGGCACCATTAGAACCCTCACAGGAAATACATTT
TCTTTGGCGGATTGCATTCCTTTGCTGCGGAAAACACTGAAGGATGAGTCTTCTGTTACTTGCAAGTTAG
CTTGTACAGCTGTGAGGAACTGTGTCATGAGTCTCTGCAGCAGCAGCTACAGTGAGTTAGGACTGCAGCT
GATCATCGATGTGCTGACTCTGAGGAACAGTTCCTATTGGCTGGTGAGGACAGAGCTTCTGGAAACCCTT
GCAGAGATTGACTTCAGGCTGGTGAGCTTTTTGGAGGCAAAAGCAGAAAACTTACACAGAGGGGCTCATC
ATTATACAGGGCTTTTAAAACTGCAAGAACGAGTGCTCAATAATGTTGTCATCCATTTGCTTGGAGATGA
AGACCCCAGGGTGCGACATGTTGCCGCAGCATCACTAATTAGGCTTGTCCCAAAGCTGTTTTATAAATGT
GACCAAGGACAAGCTGATCCAGTAGTGGCCGTGGCAAGAGATCAAAGCAGTGTTTACCTGAAACTTCTCA
TGCATGAGACGCAGCCTCCATCTCATTTCTCCGTCAGCACAATAACCAGAATATATAGAGGCTATAACCT
ACTACCAAGCATAACAGACGTCACTATGGAAAATAACCTTTCAAGAGTTATTGCAGCAGTTTCTCATGAA
CTAATCACATCAACCACCAGAGCACTCACATTTGGATGCTGTGAAGCTTTGTGTCTTCTTTCCACTGCCT
TCCCAGTTTGCATTTGGAGTTTAGGTTGGCACTGTGGAGTGCCTCCACTGAGTGCCTCAGATGAGTCTAG
GAAGAGCTGTACCGTTGGGATGGCCACAATGATTCTGACCCTGCTCTCGTCAGCTTGGTTCCCATTGGAT
CTCTCAGCCCATCAAGATGCTTTGATTTTGGCCGGAAACTTGCTTGCAGCCAGTGCTCCCAAATCTCTGA
GAAGTTCATGGGCCTCTGAAGAAGAAGCCAACCCAGCAGCCACCAAGCAAGAGGAGGTCTGGCCAGCCCT
GGGGGACCGGGCCCTGGTGCCCATGGTGGAGCAGCTCTTCTCTCACCTGCTGAAGGTGATTAACATTTGT
GCCCACGTCCTGGATGACGTGGCTCCTGGACCCGCAATAAAGGCAGCCTTGCCTTCTCTAACAAACCCCC
CTTCTCTAAGTCCCATCCGACGAAAGGGGAAGGAGAAAGAACCAGGAGAACAAGCATCTGTACCGTTGAG
TCCCAAGAAAGGCAGTGAGGCCAGTGCAGCTTCTAGACAATCTGATACCTCAGGTCCTGTTACAACAAGT
AAATCCTCATCACTGGGGAGTTTCTATCATCTTCCTTCATACCTCAAACTGCATGATGTCCTGAAAGCTA
CACACGCTAACTACAAGGTCACGCTGGATCTTCAGAACAGCACGGAAAAGTTTGGAGGGTTTCTTCGCTC
AGCCTTGGATGTTCTTTCTCAGATACTAGAGCTGGCCACACTGCAGGACATTGGGAAGTGTGTTGAAGAG
ATCCTAGGATACCTGAAATCCTGCTTTAGTCGAGAACCAATGATGGCAACTGTTTGTGTTCAACAATTGT
TGAAGACTCTCTTTGGCACAAACTTGGCCTCCCAGTTTGATGGCTTATCTTCCAACCCCAGCAAGTCACA
AGGCCGAGCACAGCGCCTTGGCTCCTCCAGTGTGAGGCCAGGCTTGTACCACTACTGCTTCATGGCCCCG
TACACCCACTTCACCCAGGCCCTCGCTGACGCCAGCCTGAGGAACATGGTGCAGGCGGAGCAGGAGAACG
ACACCTCGGGATGGTTTGATGTCCTCCAGAAAGTGTCTACCCAGTTGAAGACAAACCTCACGAGTGTCAC
AAAGAACCGTGCAGATAAGAATGCTATTCATAATCACATTCGTTTGTTTGAACCTCTTGTTATAAAAGCT
TTAAAACAGTACACGACTACAACATGTGTGCAGTTACAGAAGCAGGTTTTAGATTTGCTGGCGCAGCTGG
TTCAGTTACGGGTTAATTACTGTCTTCTGGATTCAGATCAGGTGTTTATTGGCTTTGTATTGAAACAGTT
TGAATACATTGAAGTGGGCCAGTTCAGGGAATCAGAGGCAATCATTCCAAACATCTTTTTCTTCTTGGTA
TTACTATCTTATGAACGCTATCATTCAAAACAGATCATTGGAATTCCTAAAATCATTCAGCTCTGTGATG
GCATCATGGCCAGTGGAAGGAAGGCTGTGACACATGCCATACCGGCTCTGCAGCCCATAGTCCACGACCT
CTTTGTATTAAGAGGAACAAATAAAGCTGATGCAGGAAAAGAGCTTGAAACCCAAAAAGAGGTGGTGGTG
TCAATGTTACTGAGACTCATCCAGTACCATCAGGTGTTGGAGATGTTCATTCTTGTCCTGCAGCAGTGCC
ACAAGGAGAATGAAGACAAGTGGAAGCGACTGTCTCGACAGATAGCTGACATCATCCTCCCAATGTTAGC
CAAACAGCAGATGCACATTGACTCTCATGAAGCCCTTGGAGTGTTAAATACATTATTTGAGATTTTGGCC
CCTTCCTCCCTCCGTCCGGTAGACATGCTTTTACGGAGTATGTTCGTCACTCCAAACACAATGGCGTCCG
TGAGCACTGTTCAACTGTGGATATCGGGAATTCTGGCCATTTTGAGGGTTCTGATTTCCCAGTCAACTGA
AGATATTGTTCTTTCTCGTATTCAGGAGCTCTCCTTCTCTCCGTATTTAATCTCCTGTACAGTAATTAAT
AGGTTAAGAGATGGGGACAGTACTTCAACGCTAGAAGAACACAGTGAAGGGAAACAAATAAAGAATTTGC
CAGAAGAAACATTTTCAAGGTTTCTATTACAACTGGTTGGTATTCTTTTAGAAGACATTGTTACAAAACA
GCTGAAGGTGGAAATGAGTGAGCAGCAACATACTTTCTATTGCCAGGAACTAGGCACACTGCTAATGTGT
CTGATCCACATCTTCAAGTCTGGAATGTTCCGGAGAATCACAGCAGCTGCCACTAGGCTGTTCCGCAGTG
ATGGCTGTGGCGGCAGTTTCTACACCCTGGACAGCTTGAACTTGCGGGCTCGTTCCATGATCACCACCCA
CCCGGCCCTGGTGCTGCTCTGGTGTCAGATACTGCTGCTTGTCAACCACACCGACTACCGCTGGTGGGCA
GAAGTGCAGCAGACCCCGAAAAGACACAGTCTGTCCAGCACAAAGTTACTTAGTCCCCAGATGTCTGGAG
AAGAGGAGGATTCTGACTTGGCAGCCAAACTTGGAATGTGCAATAGAGAAATAGTACGAAGAGGGGCTCT
CATTCTCTTCTGTGATTATGTCTGTCAGAACCTCCATGACTCCGAGCACTTAACGTGGCTCATTGTAAAT
CACATTCAAGATCTGATCAGCCTTTCCCACGAGCCTCCAGTACAGGACTTCATCAGTGCCGTTCATCGGA
ACTCTGCTGCCAGCGGCCTGTTCATCCAGGCAATTCAGTCTCGTTGTGAAAACCTTTCAACTCCAACCAT
GCTGAAGAAAACTCTTCAGTGCTTGGAGGGGATCCATCTCAGCCAGTCGGGAGCTGTGCTCACGCTGTAT
GTGGACAGGCTTCTGTGCACCCCTTTCCGTGTGCTGGCTCGCATGGTCGACATCCTTGCTTGTCGCCGGG
TAGAAATGCTTCTGGCTGCAAATTTACAGAGCAGCATGGCCCAGTTGCCAATGGAAGAACTCAACAGAAT
CCAGGAATACCTTCAGAGCAGCGGGCTCGCTCAGAGACACCAAAGGCTCTATTCCCTGCTGGACAGGTTT
CGTCTCTCCACCATGCAAGACTCACTTAGTCCCTCTCCTCCAGTCTCTTCCCACCCGCTGGACGGGGATG
GGCACGTGTCACTGGAAACAGTGAGTCCGGACAAAGACTGGTACGTTCATCTTGTCAAATCCCAGTGTTG
GACCAGGTCAGATTCTGCACTGCTGGAAGGTGCAGAGCTGGTGAATCGGATTCCTGCTGAAGATATGAAT
GCCTTCATGATGAACTCGGAGTTCAACCTAAGCCTGCTAGCTCCATGCTTAAGCCTAGGGATGAGTGAAA
TTTCTGGTGGCCAGAAGAGTGCCCTTTTTGAAGCAGCCCGTGAGGTGACTCTGGCCCGTGTGAGCGGCAC
CGTGCAGCAGCTCCCTGCTGTCCATCATGTCTTCCAGCCCGAGCTGCCTGCAGAACCGGCGGCCTACTGG
AGCAAGTTGAATGATCTGTTTGGGGATGCTGCACTGTATCAGTCCCTGCCCACTCTGGCCCGGGCCCTGG
CACAGTACCTGGTGGTGGTCTCCAAACTGCCCAGTCATTTGCACCTTCCTCCTGAGAAAGAGAAGGACAT
TGTGAAATTCGTGGTGGCAACCCTTGAGGCCCTGTCCTGGCATTTGATCCATGAGCAGATCCCGCTGAGT
CTGGATCTCCAGGCAGGGCTGGACTGCTGCTGCCTGGCCCTGCAGCTGCCTGGCCTCTGGAGCGTGGTCT
CCTCCACAGAGTTTGTGACCCACGCCTGCTCCCTCATCCACTGTGTGCACTTCATCCTGGAGGCCGTTGC
AGTGCAGCCTGGAGAGCAGCTTCTTAGTCCAGAAAGAAGGACAAATACCCCAAAAGCCATCAGCGAGGAG
GAGGAGGAAGTAGATCCAAACACACAGAATCCTAAGTATATCACTGCAGCCTGTGAGATGGTGGCAGAAA
TGGTGGAGTCTCTGCAGTCGGTGTTGGCCTTGGGTCATAAAAGGAATAGCGGCGTGCCGGCGTTTCTCAC
GCCATTGCTCAGGAACATCATCATCAGCCTGGCCCGCCTGCCCCTTGTCAACAGCTACACACGTGTGCCC
CCACTGGTGTGGAAGCTTGGATGGTCACCCAAACCGGGAGGGGATTTTGGCACAGCATTCCCTGAGATCC
CCGTGGAGTTCCTCCAGGAAAAGGAAGTCTTTAAGGAGTTCATCTACCGCATCAACACACTAGGCTGGAC
CAGTCGTACTCAGTTTGAAGAAACTTGGGCCACCCTCCTTGGTGTCCTGGTGACGCAGCCCCTCGTGATG
GAGCAGGAGGAGAGCCCACCAGAAGAAGACACAGAGAGGACCCAGATCAACGTCCTGGCCGTGCAGGCCA
TCACCTCACTGGTGCTCAGTGCAATGACTGTGCCTGTGGCCGGCAACCCAGCTGTAAGCTGCTTGGAGCA
GCAGCCCCGGAACAAGCCTCTGAAAGCTCTCGACACCAGGTTTGGGAGGAAGCTGAGCATTATCAGAGGG
ATTGTGGAGCAAGAGATTCAAGCAATGGTTTCAAAGAGAGAGAATATTGCCACCCATCATTTATATCAGG
CATGGGATCCTGTCCCTTCTCTGTCTCCGGCTACTACAGGTGCCCTCATCAGCCACGAGAAGCTGCTGCT
GCAGATCAACCCCGAGCGGGAGCTGGGGAGCATGAGCTACAAACTCGGCCAGGTGTCCATACACTCCGTG
TGGCTAGGGAACAGCATCACACCCCTGAGGGAGGAGGAATGGGACGAGGAAGAGGAGGAGGAGGCCGACG
CCCCTGCACCTTCGTCACCACCCACGTCTCCAGTCAACTCCAGGAAACACCGGGCTGGAGTTGACATCCA
CTCCTGTTCGCAGTTTTTGCTTGAGTTGTACAGCCGCTGGATCCTGCCGTCCAGCTCAGCCAGGAGGACC
CCGGCCATCCTGATCAGTGAGGTGGTCAGATCCCTTCTAGTGGTCTCAGACTTGTTCACCGAGCGCAACC
AGTTTGAGCTGATGTATGTGACGCTGACAGAACTGCGAAGGGTGCACCCTTCAGAAGACGAGATCCTCGC
TCAGTACCTGGTGCCTGCCACCTGCAAGGCAGCTGCCGTCCTTGGGATGGACAAGGCCGTGGCGGAGCCT
GTCAGCCGCCTGCTGGAGAGCACGCTCAGGAGCAGCCACCTGCCCAGCAGGGTTGGAGCCCTGCACGGCA
TCCTCTATGTGCTGGAGTGCGACCTGCTGGACGACACTGCCAAGCAGCTCATCCCGGTCATCAGCGACTA
TCTCCTCTCCAACCTGAAAGGGATCGCCCACTGCGTGAACATTCACAGCCAGCAGCACGTACTGGTCATG
TGTGCCACTGCGTTTTACCTCATTGAGAACTATCCTCTGGACGTAGGGCCGGAATTTTCAGCATCAATAA
TACAGATGTGTGGGGTGATGCTGTCTGGAAGTGAGGAGTCCACCCCCTCCATCATTTACCACTGTGCCCT
CAGAGGCCTGGAGCGCCTCCTGCTCTCTGAGCAGCTCTCCCGCCTGGATGCAGAATCGCTGGTCAAGCTG
AGTGTGGACAGAGTGAACGTGCACAGCCCGCACCGGGCCATGGCGGCTCTGGGCCTGATGCTCACCTGCA
TGTACACAGGAAAGGAGAAAGTCAGTCCGGGTAGAACTTCAGACCCTAATCCTGCAGCCCCCGACAGCGA
GTCAGTGATTGTTGCTATGGAGCGGGTATCTGTTCTTTTTGATAGGATCAGGAAAGGCTTTCCTTGTGAA
GCCAGAGTGGTGGCCAGGATCCTGCCCCAGTTTCTAGACGACTTCTTCCCACCCCAGGACATCATGAACA
AAGTCATCGGAGAGTTTCTGTCCAACCAGCAGCCATACCCCCAGTTCATGGCCACCGTGGTGTATAAGGT
GTTTCAGACTCTGCACAGCACCGGGCAGTCGTCCATGGTCCGGGACTGGGTCATGCTGTCCCTCTCCAAC
TTCACGCAGAGGGCCCCGGTCGCCATGGCCACGTGGAGCCTCTCCTGCTTCTTTGTCAGCGCGTCCACCA
GCCCGTGGGTCGCGGCGATCCTCCCACATGTCATCAGCAGGATGGGCAAGCTGGAGCAGGTGGACGTGAA
CCTTTTCTGCCTGGTCGCCACAGACTTCTACAGACACCAGATAGAGGAGGAGCTCGACCGCAGGGCCTTC
CAGTCTGTGCTTGAGGTGGTTGCAGCCCCAGGAAGCCCATATCACCGGCTGCTGACTTGTTTACGAAATG
TCCACAAGGTCACCACCTGCGGTGGAAGCGGTGACTACAAAGACGATGACGACAAGTAAAACCTCTACTT
CCAATCGCACCATCATCACCATCACCATCACCACCATGATTACAAGGATGACGACGATAAGTGAGGCGGC
CGCCAACTTGATATCAAGCTTATCGATAATCAACCTCTGGATTACAAAATTTGTGAAAGATTGACTGGTA
TTCTTAACTATGTTGCTCCTTTTACGCTATGTGGATACGCTGCTTTAATGCCTTTGTATCATGCTATTGC
TTCCCGTATGGCTTTCATTTTCTCCTCCTTGTATAAATCCTGGTTGCTGTCTCTTTATGAGGAGTTGTGG
CCCGTTGTCAGGCAACGTGGCGTGGTGTGCACTGTGTTTGCTGACGCAACCCCCACTGGTTGGGGCATTG
CCACCACCTGTCAGCTCCTTTCCGGGACTTTCGCTTTCCCCCTCCCTATTGCCACGGCGGAACTCATCGC
CGCCTGCCTTGCCCGCTGCTGGACAGGGGCTCGGCTGTTGGGCACTGACAATTCCGTGGTGTTGTCGGGG
AAATCATCGTCCTTTCCTTGGCTGCTCGCCTGTGTTGCCACCTGGATTCTGCGCGGGACGTCCTTCTGCT
ACGTCCCTTCGGCCCTCAATCCAGCGGACCTTCCTTCCCGCGGGCGCCCCCCTCCTCACGGCGAGCGAAG
CTTGTCGAGAAGTACTAGAGGATCTCTAGAGCCTGCAGTCTCGACAAGCTTGTCGAGAAGTACTAGAGGA
TCATAATCAGCCATACCACATTTGTAGAGGTTTTACTTGCTTTAAAAAACCTCCCACACCTCCCCCTGAA
CCTGAAACATAAAATGAATGCAATTGTTGTTGTTAACTTGTTTATTGCAGCTTATAATGGTTACAAATAA
AGCAATAGCATCACAAATTTCACAAATAAAGCATTTTTTTCACTGCATTCTAGTTGTGGTTTGTCCAAAC
TCATCAATGTATCTTATCATGTCTGGATCTGATCACTGCTTGAGCCTAGGAGATCCGAACCAGATAAGTG
AAATCTAGTTCCAAACTATTTTGTCATTTTTAATTTTCGTATTAGCTTACGACGCTACACCCAGTTCCCA
TCTATTTTGTCACTCTTCCCTAAATAATCCTTAAAAACTCCATTTCCACCCCTCCCAGTTCCCAACTATT
TTGTCCGCCCACAGCGGGGCATTTTTCTTCCTGTTATGTTTTTAATCAAACATCCTGCCAACTCCATGTG
ACAAACCGTCATCTTCGGCTACTTT
Features (pLannotate 1.2.2; 22 found; start..end, strand, type, name):
    102..556     +  rep_origin     f1 ori (sequence partly withheld): f1 bacteriophage origin of replication; arrow indicates direction of (+) strand synthesis
    582..686     +  promoter       AmpR promoter: bla
    687..1547    +  CDS            AmpR: β-lactamase; bla; confers resistance to ampicillin, carbenicillin, and related antibiotics
   1718..2306    +  rep_origin     ori: high-copy-number ColE1/pMB1/pBR322/pUC origin of replication
   2492..2543    -  misc_feature   bom (fragment): basis of mobility region from pBR322
   2611..2835    -  mobile_element Tn7R: mini-Tn7 element (right end of the Tn7 transposon) Tn7
   2902..3435    -  CDS            GmR: gentamycin acetyltransferase; aacC1; confers resistance to gentamycin
   3624..3652    -  promoter       Pc promoter: intI1 (promoter lies within the coding sequence); class 1 integron promoter
   3630..3989    -  CDS            YPR2_ECOLX (fragment): Protein predicted: Swiss-Prot protein existence level 4. From Escherichia coli.
   4160..4208    -  polyA_signal   HSV TK poly(A) signal: herpes simplex virus thymidine kinase polyadenylation signal (Cole and Stacy, 1985)
   4313..4692    +  enhancer       CMV enhancer: human cytomegalovirus immediate early enhancer
   4693..4896    +  promoter       CMV promoter: human cytomegalovirus (CMV) immediate early promoter
   4892..4925    +  LTR            5' LTR (truncated) (fragment): truncated 5' long terminal repeat (LTR) from HIV-1
   4943..5052    +  promoter       p10 promoter: baculovirus promoter for expression in insect cells
   5084..14590   +  CDS            HTT: HD_HUMAN - Also known as HD, IT15. Experimental evidence at protein level: Swiss-Prot protein existence level 1. [Huntingtin, myristoylated N-terminal fragment]: Promotes the formation of autophagic vesicles. From Homo sapiens (Human).
  14654..14673   +  CDS            7xHis (fragment): 6xHis affinity tag
  14678..14701   +  CDS            3xFLAG (fragment): three tandem FLAG® epitope tags
  14720..14738   +  misc_feature   MCS (fragment): pBluescript multiple cloning site
  14738..15243   +  misc_feature   WPRE (fragment): woodchuck hepatitis virus posttranscriptional regulatory element
  15339..15422   +  CDS            large T antigen (fragment): large T antigen from SV40 (simian virus 40)
  15445..15579   +  polyA_signal   SV40 poly(A) signal: SV40 polyadenylation signal
  15608..15773   -  mobile_element Tn7L: mini-Tn7 element (left end of the Tn7 transposon) Tn7
