[The description below was written by a language model from this plasmid's Addgene catalogue record and pLannotate feature annotations shown in this document.]
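Description:
pBacMam2-DiEx-LIC-C-flag_huntingtin_full-length_Q48 is a baculovirus transfer vector of about 15.9 kb, built on the pBacMam2-DiEx-LIC backbone for producing full-length human huntingtin (HTT) in both insect and mammalian cells. It is maintained in E. coli as a high-copy plasmid through a ColE1/pUC-type origin and selected with ampicillin (AmpR); an f1 origin is also present. The expression cassette, together with a gentamicin resistance gene driven by the Pc integron promoter, lies between the Tn7R and Tn7L ends of a mini-Tn7 element. This arrangement allows site-specific transposition of the cassette into a baculovirus bacmid, with gentamicin marking the transposed segment.

The payload is a 9,507 bp HTT open reading frame carrying an expanded polyglutamine tract of 48 residues (Q48), inserted by ligation-independent cloning. Two promoters sit in tandem upstream: the CMV immediate-early enhancer/promoter for transcription in mammalian cells transduced with the recombinant virus (the BacMam approach), followed by the baculovirus p10 promoter for expression in infected insect cells. The catalogue lists a C-terminal FLAG tag, and the feature table detects a single-FLAG-sized match just after the coding sequence, preceded by a short histidine-tag fragment that the catalogue entry does not mention. Downstream, a WPRE fragment is positioned to enhance transcript stability and expression, and an SV40 polyadenylation signal terminates the message. Short annotated fragments such as the HIV-1 LTR and SV40 large T antigen matches are probably incidental sequence similarities or backbone remnants rather than functional parts. The construct belongs to a toolkit of wild-type and mutant huntingtin expression vectors intended for scalable eukaryotic production and affinity purification of the protein for biochemical and structural characterisation.
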