Addgene plasmid #111747: pBacMam2-DiEx-LIC-C-flag_huntingtin_full-length_Q48
Purpose: Baculovirus transfer vector for expression of huntingtin protein in insect and mammalian cellscells as well as in mammalian cells
Depositing lab: Cheryl Arrowsmith. Depositing organization: University of Toronto. Publication: Design and characterization of mutant and wildtype huntingtin proteins produced from a toolkit of scalable eukaryotic expression systems. Harding RJ, Loppnau P, Ackloo S, Lemak A, Hutchinson A, Hunt B, Holehouse AS, Ho JC, Fan L, Toledo-Sherman L, Seitova A, Arrowsmith CH. J Biol Chem. 2019 Apr 26;294(17):6986-7001. doi: 10.1074/jbc.RA118.007204. Epub 2019 Mar 6. PubMed 30842263.
Backbone
  Vector backbone: pBacMam2-DiEx-LIC
  Vector type: Mammalian Expression ; Baculovirus Expression
Growth in bacteria
  Bacterial resistance: Ampicillin, 100 μg/mL
  Growth temperature: 37°C
  Growth strain: DH5alpha
  Copy number: High Copy
Gene/Insert
  Gene/Insert name: HTT (alt name: huntingtin)
  Species: H. sapiens (human)
  Insert size (bp): 9507
  Mutation: Q48 (polyQ repeat)
  Entrez Gene: HTT (a.k.a. HD, IT15, LOMARS)
  Promoter: CMV and P10
  Tag / fusion protein: FLAG (C terminal on insert)
  Cloning method: Ligation Independent Cloning
  Sequencing primers: 5′ pFBM-fwd (5'-caaaatgtcgtaacaactccgc-3'); 3′ pFBM-rev (5'- tagttaagaataccagtcaatctttcac-3')
Resource information
  A portion of this plasmid was derived from a plasmid made by: Kazusa DNA Research Institute Gene KIEE4296 & Original Clone ID cp94296
Terms and licenses: Academic/Nonprofit Terms; Industry Terms: Not Available to Industry
Depositor comments: Please visit https://www.biorxiv.org/content/early/2018/12/10/492215 for BioRxiv preprint.
How to cite: pBacMam2-DiEx-LIC-C-flag_huntingtin_full-length_Q48 was a gift from Cheryl Arrowsmith (Addgene plasmid # 111747 ; http://n2t.net/addgene:111747 ; RRID:Addgene_111747)
