>Addgene plasmid #111747 | pBacMam2-DiEx-LIC-C-flag_huntingtin_full-length_Q48 | depositor partial sequence | sequence record 209898 | insert
ATGGCGACCCTGGAAAAGCTGATGAAGGCCTTCGAGTCCCTCAAGTCCTTCCAACAGCAGCAACAGCAAC
AACAGCAGCAACAGCAACAACAGCAGCAACAGCAACAACAGCAGCAACAGCAACAACAGCAGCAACAGCA
ACAACAGCAGCAACAGCAACAACAGCAGCAACAGCAACAACAGCAGCAACAGCAACCGCCACCGCCGCCG
CCGCCGCCGCCGCCTCCTCAGCTTCCTCAGCCGCCGCCGCAGGCACAGCCGCTGCTGCCTCAGCCGCAGC
CGCCCCCGCCGCCGCCCCCGCCGCCACCCGGCCCGGCTGTGGCTGAGGAGCCGCTGCACCGACCAAAGAA
AGAACTTTCAGCTACCAAGAAAGACCGTGTGAATCATTGTCTGACAATATGTGAAAACATAGTGGCACAG
TCTGTCAGAAATTCTCCAGAATTTCAGAAACTTCTGGGCATCGCTATGGAACTTTTTCTGCTGTGCAGTG
ATGACGCAGAGTCAGATGTCAGGATGGTGGCTGACGAATGCCTCAACAAAGTTATCAAAGCTTTGATGGA
TTCTAATCTTCCAAGGTTACAGCTCGAGCTCTATAAGGAAATTAAAAAGAATGGTGCCCCTCGGAGTTTG
CGTGCTGCCCTGTGGAGGTTTGCTGAGCTGGCTCACCTGGTTCGGCCTCAGAAATGCAGGCCTTACCTGG
TGAACCTTCTGCCGTGCCTGACTCGAACAAGCAAGAGACCCGAAGAATCAGTCCAGGAGACCTTGGCTGC
AGCTGTTCCCAAAATTATGGCTTCTTTTGGCAATTTTGCAAATGACAATGAAATTAAGGTTTTGTTAAAG
GCCTTCATAGCGAACCTGAAGTCAAGCTCCCCCACCATTCGGCGGACAGCGGCTGGATCAGCAGTGAGCA
TCTGCCAGCACTCAAGAAGGACACAATATTTCTATAGTTGGCTACTAAATGTGCTCTTAGGCTTACTCGT
TCCTGTCGAGGATGAACACTCCACTCTGCTGATTCTTGGCGTGCTGCTCACCCTGAGGTATTTGGTGCCC
TTGCTGCAGCAGCAGGTCAAGGACACAAGCCTGAAAGGCAGCTTCGGAGTGACAAGGAAAGAAATGGAAG
TCTCTCCTTCTGCAGAGCAGCTTGTCCAGGTTTATGAACTGACGTTACATCATACACAGCACCAAGACCA
CAATGTTGTGACCGGAGCCCTGGAGCTGTTGCAGCAGCTCTTCAGAACGCCTCCACCCGAGCTTCTGCAA
ACCCTGACCGCAGTCGGGGGCATTGGGCAGCTCACCGCTGCTAAGGAGGAGTCTGGTGGCCGAAGCCGTA
GTGGGAGTATTGTGGAACTTATAGCTGGAGGGGGTTCCTCATGCAGCCCTGTCCTTTCAAGAAAACAAAA
AGGCAAAGTGCTCTTAGGAGAAGAAGAAGCCTTGGAGGATGACTCTGAATCGAGATCGGATGTCAGCAGC
TCTGCCTTAACAGCCTCAGTGAAGGATGAGATCAGTGGAGAGCTGGCTGCTTCTTCAGGGGTTTCCACTC
CAGGGTCAGCAGGTCATGACATCATCACAGAACAGCCACGGTCACAGCACACACTGCAGGCGGACTCAGT
GGATCTGGCCAGCTGTGACTTGACAAGCTCTGCCACTGATGGGGATGAGGAGGATATCTTGAGCCACAGC
TCCAGCCAGGTCAGCGCCGTCCCATCTGACCCTGCCATGGACCTGAATGATGGGACCCAGGCCTCGTCGC
CCATCAGCGACAGCTCCCAGACCACCACCGAAGGGCCTGATTCAGCTGTTACCCCTTCAGACAGTTCTGA
AATTGTGTTAGACGGTACCGACAACCAGTATTTGGGCCTGCAGATTGGACAGCCCCAGGATGAAGATGAG
GAAGCCACAGGTATTCTTCCTGATGAAGCCTCGGAGGCCTTCAGGAACTCTTCCATGGCCCTTCAACAGG
CACATTTATTGAAAAACATGAGTCACTGCAGGCAGCCTTCTGACAGCAGTGTTGATAAATTTGTGTTGAG
AGATGAAGCTACTGAACCGGGTGATCAAGAAAACAAGCCTTGCCGCATCAAAGGTGACATTGGACAGTCC
ACTGATGATGACTCTGCACCTCTTGTCCATTGTGTCCGCCTTTTATCTGCTTCGTTTTTGCTAACAGGGG
GAAAAAATGTGCTGGTTCCGGACAGGGATGTGAGGGTCAGCGTGAAGGCCCTGGCCCTCAGCTGTGTGGG
AGCAGCTGTGGCCCTCCACCCGGAATCTTTCTTCAGCAAACTCTATAAAGTTCCTCTTGACACCACGGAA
TACCCTGAGGAACAGTATGTCTCAGACATCTTGAACTACATCGATCATGGAGACCCACAGGTTCGAGGAG
CCACTGCCATTCTCTGTGGGACCCTCATCTGCTCCATCCTCAGCAGGTCCCGCTTCCACGTGGGAGATTG
GATGGGCACCATTAGAACCCTCACAGGAAATACATTTTCTTTGGCGGATTGCATTCCTTTGCTGCGGAAA
ACACTGAAGGATGAGTCTTCTGTTACTTGCAAGTTAGCTTGTACAGCTGTGAGGAACTGTGTCATGAGTC
TCTGCAGCAGCAGCTACAGTGAGTTAGGACTGCAGCTGATCATCGATGTGCTGACTCTGAGGAACAGTTC
CTATTGGCTGGTGAGGACAGAGCTTCTGGAAACCCTTGCAGAGATTGACTTCAGGCTGGTGAGCTTTTTG
GAGGCAAAAGCAGAAAACTTACACAGAGGGGCTCATCATTATACAGGGCTTTTAAAACTGCAAGAACGAG
TGCTCAATAATGTTGTCATCCATTTGCTTGGAGATGAAGACCCCAGGGTGCGACATGTTGCCGCAGCATC
ACTAATTAGGCTTGTCCCAAAGCTGTTTTATAAATGTGACCAAGGACAAGCTGATCCAGTAGTGGCCGTG
GCAAGAGATCAAAGCAGTGTTTACCTGAAACTTCTCATGCATGAGACGCAGCCTCCATCTCATTTCTCCG
TCAGCACAATAACCAGAATATATAGAGGCTATAACCTACTACCAAGCATAACAGACGTCACTATGGAAAA
TAACCTTTCAAGAGTTATTGCAGCAGTTTCTCATGAACTAATCACATCAACCACCAGAGCACTCACATTT
GGATGCTGTGAAGCTTTGTGTCTTCTTTCCACTGCCTTCCCAGTTTGCATTTGGAGTTTAGGTTGGCACT
GTGGAGTGCCTCCACTGAGTGCCTCAGATGAGTCTAGGAAGAGCTGTACCGTTGGGATGGCCACAATGAT
TCTGACCCTGCTCTCGTCAGCTTGGTTCCCATTGGATCTCTCAGCCCATCAAGATGCTTTGATTTTGGCC
GGAAACTTGCTTGCAGCCAGTGCTCCCAAATCTCTGAGAAGTTCATGGGCCTCTGAAGAAGAAGCCAACC
CAGCAGCCACCAAGCAAGAGGAGGTCTGGCCAGCCCTGGGGGACCGGGCCCTGGTGCCCATGGTGGAGCA
GCTCTTCTCTCACCTGCTGAAGGTGATTAACATTTGTGCCCACGTCCTGGATGACGTGGCTCCTGGACCC
GCAATAAAGGCAGCCTTGCCTTCTCTAACAAACCCCCCTTCTCTAAGTCCCATCCGACGAAAGGGGAAGG
AGAAAGAACCAGGAGAACAAGCATCTGTACCGTTGAGTCCCAAGAAAGGCAGTGAGGCCAGTGCAGCTTC
TAGACAATCTGATACCTCAGGTCCTGTTACAACAAGTAAATCCTCATCACTGGGGAGTTTCTATCATCTT
CCTTCATACCTCAAACTGCATGATGTCCTGAAAGCTACACACGCTAACTACAAGGTCACGCTGGATCTTC
AGAACAGCACGGAAAAGTTTGGAGGGTTTCTTCGCTCAGCCTTGGATGTTCTTTCTCAGATACTAGAGCT
GGCCACACTGCAGGACATTGGGAAGTGTGTTGAAGAGATCCTAGGATACCTGAAATCCTGCTTTAGTCGA
GAACCAATGATGGCAACTGTTTGTGTTCAACAATTGTTGAAGACTCTCTTTGGCACAAACTTGGCCTCCC
AGTTTGATGGCTTATCTTCCAACCCCAGCAAGTCACAAGGCCGAGCACAGCGCCTTGGCTCCTCCAGTGT
GAGGCCAGGCTTGTACCACTACTGCTTCATGGCCCCGTACACCCACTTCACCCAGGCCCTCGCTGACGCC
AGCCTGAGGAACATGGTGCAGGCGGAGCAGGAGAACGACACCTCGGGATGGTTTGATGTCCTCCAGAAAG
TGTCTACCCAGTTGAAGACAAACCTCACGAGTGTCACAAAGAACCGTGCAGATAAGAATGCTATTCATAA
TCACATTCGTTTGTTTGAACCTCTTGTTATAAAAGCTTTAAAACAGTACACGACTACAACATGTGTGCAG
TTACAGAAGCAGGTTTTAGATTTGCTGGCGCAGCTGGTTCAGTTACGGGTTAATTACTGTCTTCTGGATT
CAGATCAGGTGTTTATTGGCTTTGTATTGAAACAGTTTGAATACATTGAAGTGGGCCAGTTCAGGGAATC
AGAGGCAATCATTCCAAACATCTTTTTCTTCTTGGTATTACTATCTTATGAACGCTATCATTCAAAACAG
ATCATTGGAATTCCTAAAATCATTCAGCTCTGTGATGGCATCATGGCCAGTGGAAGGAAGGCTGTGACAC
ATGCCATACCGGCTCTGCAGCCCATAGTCCACGACCTCTTTGTATTAAGAGGAACAAATAAAGCTGATGC
AGGAAAAGAGCTTGAAACCCAAAAAGAGGTGGTGGTGTCAATGTTACTGAGACTCATCCAGTACCATCAG
GTGTTGGAGATGTTCATTCTTGTCCTGCAGCAGTGCCACAAGGAGAATGAAGACAAGTGGAAGCGACTGT
CTCGACAGATAGCTGACATCATCCTCCCAATGTTAGCCAAACAGCAGATGCACATTGACTCTCATGAAGC
CCTTGGAGTGTTAAATACATTATTTGAGATTTTGGCCCCTTCCTCCCTCCGTCCGGTAGACATGCTTTTA
CGGAGTATGTTCGTCACTCCAAACACAATGGCGTCCGTGAGCACTGTTCAACTGTGGATATCGGGAATTC
TGGCCATTTTGAGGGTTCTGATTTCCCAGTCAACTGAAGATATTGTTCTTTCTCGTATTCAGGAGCTCTC
CTTCTCTCCGTATTTAATCTCCTGTACAGTAATTAATAGGTTAAGAGATGGGGACAGTACTTCAACGCTA
GAAGAACACAGTGAAGGGAAACAAATAAAGAATTTGCCAGAAGAAACATTTTCAAGGTTTCTATTACAAC
TGGTTGGTATTCTTTTAGAAGACATTGTTACAAAACAGCTGAAGGTGGAAATGAGTGAGCAGCAACATAC
TTTCTATTGCCAGGAACTAGGCACACTGCTAATGTGTCTGATCCACATCTTCAAGTCTGGAATGTTCCGG
AGAATCACAGCAGCTGCCACTAGGCTGTTCCGCAGTGATGGCTGTGGCGGCAGTTTCTACACCCTGGACA
GCTTGAACTTGCGGGCTCGTTCCATGATCACCACCCACCCGGCCCTGGTGCTGCTCTGGTGTCAGATACT
GCTGCTTGTCAACCACACCGACTACCGCTGGTGGGCAGAAGTGCAGCAGACCCCGAAAAGACACAGTCTG
TCCAGCACAAAGTTACTTAGTCCCCAGATGTCTGGAGAAGAGGAGGATTCTGACTTGGCAGCCAAACTTG
GAATGTGCAATAGAGAAATAGTACGAAGAGGGGCTCTCATTCTCTTCTGTGATTATGTCTGTCAGAACCT
CCATGACTCCGAGCACTTAACGTGGCTCATTGTAAATCACATTCAAGATCTGATCAGCCTTTCCCACGAG
CCTCCAGTACAGGACTTCATCAGTGCCGTTCATCGGAACTCTGCTGCCAGCGGCCTGTTCATCCAGGCAA
TTCAGTCTCGTTGTGAAAACCTTTCAACTCCAACCATGCTGAAGAAAACTCTTCAGTGCTTGGAGGGGAT
CCATCTCAGCCAGTCGGGAGCTGTGCTCACGCTGTATGTGGACAGGCTTCTGTGCACCCCTTTCCGTGTG
CTGGCTCGCATGGTCGACATCCTTGCTTGTCGCCGGGTAGAAATGCTTCTGGCTGCAAATTTACAGAGCA
GCATGGCCCAGTTGCCAATGGAAGAACTCAACAGAATCCAGGAATACCTTCAGAGCAGCGGGCTCGCTCA
GAGACACCAAAGGCTCTATTCCCTGCTGGACAGGTTTCGTCTCTCCACCATGCAAGACTCACTTAGTCCC
TCTCCTCCAGTCTCTTCCCACCCGCTGGACGGGGATGGGCACGTGTCACTGGAAACAGTGAGTCCGGACA
AAGACTGGTACGTTCATCTTGTCAAATCCCAGTGTTGGACCAGGTCAGATTCTGCACTGCTGGAAGGTGC
AGAGCTGGTGAATCGGATTCCTGCTGAAGATATGAATGCCTTCATGATGAACTCGGAGTTCAACCTAAGC
CTGCTAGCTCCATGCTTAAGCCTAGGGATGAGTGAAATTTCTGGTGGCCAGAAGAGTGCCCTTTTTGAAG
CAGCCCGTGAGGTGACTCTGGCCCGTGTGAGCGGCACCGTGCAGCAGCTCCCTGCTGTCCATCATGTCTT
CCAGCCCGAGCTGCCTGCAGAACCGGCGGCCTACTGGAGCAAGTTGAATGATCTGTTTGGGGATGCTGCA
CTGTATCAGTCCCTGCCCACTCTGGCCCGGGCCCTGGCACAGTACCTGGTGGTGGTCTCCAAACTGCCCA
GTCATTTGCACCTTCCTCCTGAGAAAGAGAAGGACATTGTGAAATTCGTGGTGGCAACCCTTGAGGCCCT
GTCCTGGCATTTGATCCATGAGCAGATCCCGCTGAGTCTGGATCTCCAGGCAGGGCTGGACTGCTGCTGC
CTGGCCCTGCAGCTGCCTGGCCTCTGGAGCGTGGTCTCCTCCACAGAGTTTGTGACCCACGCCTGCTCCC
TCATCCACTGTGTGCACTTCATCCTGGAGGCCGTTGCAGTGCAGCCTGGAGAGCAGCTTCTTAGTCCAGA
AAGAAGGACAAATACCCCAAAAGCCATCAGCGAGGAGGAGGAGGAAGTAGATCCAAACACACAGAATCCT
AAGTATATCACTGCAGCCTGTGAGATGGTGGCAGAAATGGTGGAGTCTCTGCAGTCGGTGTTGGCCTTGG
GTCATAAAAGGAATAGCGGCGTGCCGGCGTTTCTCACGCCATTGCTCAGGAACATCATCATCAGCCTGGC
CCGCCTGCCCCTTGTCAACAGCTACACACGTGTGCCCCCACTGGTGTGGAAGCTTGGATGGTCACCCAAA
CCGGGAGGGGATTTTGGCACAGCATTCCCTGAGATCCCCGTGGAGTTCCTCCAGGAAAAGGAAGTCTTTA
AGGAGTTCATCTACCGCATCAACACACTAGGCTGGACCAGTCGTACTCAGTTTGAAGAAACTTGGGCCAC
CCTCCTTGGTGTCCTGGTGACGCAGCCCCTCGTGATGGAGCAGGAGGAGAGCCCACCAGAAGAAGACACA
GAGAGGACCCAGATCAACGTCCTGGCCGTGCAGGCCATCACCTCACTGGTGCTCAGTGCAATGACTGTGC
CTGTGGCCGGCAACCCAGCTGTAAGCTGCTTGGAGCAGCAGCCCCGGAACAAGCCTCTGAAAGCTCTCGA
CACCAGGTTTGGGAGGAAGCTGAGCATTATCAGAGGGATTGTGGAGCAAGAGATTCAAGCAATGGTTTCA
AAGAGAGAGAATATTGCCACCCATCATTTATATCAGGCATGGGATCCTGTCCCTTCTCTGTCTCCGGCTA
CTACAGGTGCCCTCATCAGCCACGAGAAGCTGCTGCTGCAGATCAACCCCGAGCGGGAGCTGGGGAGCAT
GAGCTACAAACTCGGCCAGGTGTCCATACACTCCGTGTGGCTAGGGAACAGCATCACACCCCTGAGGGAG
GAGGAATGGGACGAGGAAGAGGAGGAGGAGGCCGACGCCCCTGCACCTTCGTCACCACCCACGTCTCCAG
TCAACTCCAGGAAACACCGGGCTGGAGTTGACATCCACTCCTGTTCGCAGTTTTTGCTTGAGTTGTACAG
CCGCTGGATCCTGCCGTCCAGCTCAGCCAGGAGGACCCCGGCCATCCTGATCAGTGAGGTGGTCAGATCC
CTTCTAGTGGTCTCAGACTTGTTCACCGAGCGCAACCAGTTTGAGCTGATGTATGTGACGCTGACAGAAC
TGCGAAGGGTGCACCCTTCAGAAGACGAGATCCTCGCTCAGTACCTGGTGCCTGCCACCTGCAAGGCAGC
TGCCGTCCTTGGGATGGACAAGGCCGTGGCGGAGCCTGTCAGCCGCCTGCTGGAGAGCACGCTCAGGAGC
AGCCACCTGCCCAGCAGGGTTGGAGCCCTGCACGGCATCCTCTATGTGCTGGAGTGCGACCTGCTGGACG
ACACTGCCAAGCAGCTCATCCCGGTCATCAGCGACTATCTCCTCTCCAACCTGAAAGGGATCGCCCACTG
CGTGAACATTCACAGCCAGCAGCACGTACTGGTCATGTGTGCCACTGCGTTTTACCTCATTGAGAACTAT
CCTCTGGACGTAGGGCCGGAATTTTCAGCATCAATAATACAGATGTGTGGGGTGATGCTGTCTGGAAGTG
AGGAGTCCACCCCCTCCATCATTTACCACTGTGCCCTCAGAGGCCTGGAGCGCCTCCTGCTCTCTGAGCA
GCTCTCCCGCCTGGATGCAGAATCGCTGGTCAAGCTGAGTGTGGACAGAGTGAACGTGCACAGCCCGCAC
CGGGCCATGGCGGCTCTGGGCCTGATGCTCACCTGCATGTACACAGGAAAGGAGAAAGTCAGTCCGGGTA
GAACTTCAGACCCTAATCCTGCAGCCCCCGACAGCGAGTCAGTGATTGTTGCTATGGAGCGGGTATCTGT
TCTTTTTGATAGGATCAGGAAAGGCTTTCCTTGTGAAGCCAGAGTGGTGGCCAGGATCCTGCCCCAGTTT
CTAGACGACTTCTTCCCACCCCAGGACATCATGAACAAAGTCATCGGAGAGTTTCTGTCCAACCAGCAGC
CATACCCCCAGTTCATGGCCACCGTGGTGTATAAGGTGTTTCAGACTCTGCACAGCACCGGGCAGTCGTC
CATGGTCCGGGACTGGGTCATGCTGTCCCTCTCCAACTTCACGCAGAGGGCCCCGGTCGCCATGGCCACG
TGGAGCCTCTCCTGCTTCTTTGTCAGCGCGTCCACCAGCCCGTGGGTCGCGGCGATCCTCCCACATGTCA
TCAGCAGGATGGGCAAGCTGGAGCAGGTGGACGTGAACCTTTTCTGCCTGGTCGCCACAGACTTCTACAG
ACACCAGATAGAGGAGGAGCTCGACCGCAGGGCCTTCCAGTCTGTGCTTGAGGTGGTTGCAGCCCCAGGA
AGCCCATATCACCGGCTGCTGACTTGTTTACGAAATGTCCACAAGGTCACCACCTGC
